>Addgene plasmid #232172 | pFdelta6 | addgene full sequence | sequence record 478184 | Addgene NGS Result
CGCAATGGCCAAATCCGCCGCCGAGGTCGATGGCCGCGGGCTGGGTGTGCGCGGCACCAGCGCGTCTTGT
GATGAGTCTTCCTCGTCCTCGGACTCGATACGCCGCCTCATCCGCTTTTTTGGGGGCGCCCGGGGAGGCG
GCGGCGACGGGGACGGGGACGACACGTCCTCCATGGTTGGGGGACGTCGCGCCGCACCGCGTCCGCGCTC
GGGGGTGGTTTCGCGCTGCTCCTCTTCCCGACTGGCCATTTCCTTCTCCTATAGGCAGAAAAAGATCATG
GAGTCAGTCGAGAAGAAGGACAGCCTAACCGCCCCCTCTGAGTTCGCCACCACCGCCTCCACCGATGCCG
CCAACGCGCCTACCACCTTCCCCGTCGAGGCACCCCCGCTTGAGGAGGAGGAAGTGATTATCGAGCAGGA
CCCAGGTTTTGTAAGCGAAGACGACGAGGACCGCTCAGTACCAACAGAGGATAAAAAGCAAGACCAGGAC
AACGCAGAGGCAAACGAGGAACAAGTCGGGCGGGGGGACGAAAGGCATGGCGACTACCTAGATGTGGGAG
ACGACGTGCTGTTGAAGCATCTGCAGCGCCAGTGCGCCATTATCTGCGACGCGTTGCAAGAGCGCAGCGA
TGTGCCCCTCGCCATAGCGGATGTCAGCCTTGCCTACGAACGCCACCTATTCTCACCGCGCGTACCCCCC
AAACGCCAAGAAAACGGCACATGCGAGCCCAACCCGCGCCTCAACTTCTACCCCGTATTTGCCGTGCCAG
AGGTGCTTGCCACCTATCACATCTTTTTCCAAAACTGCAAGATACCCCTATCCTGCCGTGCCAACCGCAG
CCGAGCGGACAAGCAGCTGGCCTTGCGGCAGGGCGCTGTCATACCTGATATCGCCTCGCTCAACGAAGTG
CCAAAAATCTTTGAGGGTCTTGGACGCGACGAGAAGCGCGCGGCAAACGCTCTGCAACAGGAAAACAGCG
AAAATGAAAGTCACTCTGGAGTGTTGGTGGAACTCGAGGGTGACAACGCGCGCCTAGCCGTACTAAAACG
CAGCATCGAGGTCACCCACTTTGCCTACCCGGCACTTAACCTACCCCCCAAGGTCATGAGCACAGTCATG
AGTGAGCTGATCGTGCGCCGTGCGCAGCCCCTGGAGAGGGATGCAAATTTGCAAGAACAAACAGAGGAGG
GCCTACCCGCAGTTGGCGACGAGCAGCTAGCGCGCTGGCTTCAAACGCGCGAGCCTGCCGACTTGGAGGA
GCGACGCAAACTAATGATGGCCGCAGTGCTCGTTACCGTGGAGCTTGAGTGCATGCAGCGGTTCTTTGCT
GACCCGGAGATGCAGCGCAAGCTAGAGGAAACATTGCACTACACCTTTCGACAGGGCTACGTACGCCAGG
CCTGCAAGATCTCCAACGTGGAGCTCTGCAACCTGGTCTCCTACCTTGGAATTTTGCACGAAAACCGCCT
TGGGCAAAACGTGCTTCATTCCACGCTCAAGGGCGAGGCGCGCCGCGACTACGTCCGCGACTGCGTTTAC
TTATTTCTATGCTACACCTGGCAGACGGCCATGGGCGTTTGGCAGCAGTGCTTGGAGGAGTGCAACCTCA
AGGAGCTGCAGAAACTGCTAAAGCAAAACTTGAAGGACCTATGGACGGCCTTCAACGAGCGCTCCGTGGC
CGCGCACCTGGCGGACATCATTTTCCCCGAACGCCTGCTTAAAACCCTGCAACAGGGTCTGCCAGACTTC
ACCAGTCAAAGCATGTTGCAGAACTTTAGGAACTTTATCCTAGAGCGCTCAGGAATCTTGCCCGCCACCT
GCTGTGCACTTCCTAGCGACTTTGTGCCCATTAAGTACCGCGAATGCCCTCCGCCGCTTTGGGGCCACTG
CTACCTTCTGCAGCTAGCCAACTACCTTGCCTACCACTCTGACATAATGGAAGACGTGAGCGGTGACGGT
CTACTGGAGTGTCACTGTCGCTGCAACCTATGCACCCCGCACCGCTCCCTGGTTTGCAATTCGCAGCTGC
TTAACGAAAGTCAAATTATCGGTACCTTTGAGCTGCAGGGTCCCTCGCCTGACGAAAAGTCCGCGGCTCC
GGGGTTGAAACTCACTCCGGGGCTGTGGACGTCGGCTTACCTTCGCAAATTTGTACCTGAGGACTACCAC
GCCCACGAGATTAGGTTCTACGAAGACCAATCCCGCCCGCCTAATGCGGAGCTTACCGCCTGCGTCATTA
CCCAGGGCCACATTCTTGGCCAATTGCAAGCCATCAACAAAGCCCGCCAAGAGTTTCTGCTACGAAAGGG
ACGGGGGGTTTACTTGGACCCCCAGTCCGGCGAGGAGCTCAACCCAATCCCCCCGCCGCCGCAGCCCTAT
CAGCAGCAGCCGCGGGCCCTTGCTTCCCAGGATGGCACCCAAAAAGAAGCTGCAGCTGCCGCCGCCACCC
ACGGACGAGGAGGAATACTGGGACAGTCAGGCAGAGGAGGTTTTGGACGAGGAGGAGGAGGACATGATGG
AAGACTGGGAGAGCCTAGACGAGGAAGCTTCCGAGGTCGAAGAGGTGTCAGACGAAACACCGTCACCCTC
GGTCGCATTCCCCTCGCCGGCGCCCCAGAAATCGGCAACCGGTTCCAGCATGGCTACAACCTCCGCTCCT
CAGGCGCCGCCGGCACTGCCCGTTCGCCGACCCAACCGTAGATGGGACACCACTGGAACCAGGGCCGGTA
AGTCCAAGCAGCCGCCGCCGTTAGCCCAAGAGCAACAACAGCGCCAAGGCTACCGCTCATGGCGCGGGCA
CAAGAACGCCATAGTTGCTTGCTTGCAAGACTGTGGGGGCAACATCTCCTTCGCCCGCCGCTTTCTTCTC
TACCATCACGGCGTGGCCTTCCCCCGTAACATCCTGCATTACTACCGTCATCTCTACAGCCCATACTGCA
CCGGCGGCAGCGGCAGCAACAGCAGCGGCCACACAGAAGCAAAGGCGACCGGATAGCAAGACTCTGACAA
AGCCCAAGAAATCCACAGCGGCGGCAGCAGCAGGAGGAGGAGCGCTGCGTCTGGCGCCCAACGAACCCGT
ATCGACCCGCGAGCTTAGAAACAGGATTTTTCCCACTCTGTATGCTATATTTCAACAGAGCAGGGGCCAA
GAACAAGAGCTGAAAATAAAAAACAGGTCTCTGCGATCCCTCACCCGCAGCTGCCTGTATCACAAAAGCG
AAGATCAGCTTCGGCGCACGCTGGAAGACGCGGAGGCTCTCTTCAGTAAATACTGCGCGCTGACTCTTAA
GGACTAGTTTCGCGCCCTTTCTCAAATTTAAGCGCGAAAACTACGTCATCTCCAGCGGCCACACCCGGCG
CCAGCACCTGTTGTCAGCGCCATTATGAGCAAGGAAATTCCCACGCCCTACATGTGGAGTTACCAGCCAC
AAATGGGACTTGCGGCTGGAGCTGCCCAAGACTACTCAACCCGAATAAACTACATGAGCGCGGGACCCCA
CATGATATCCCGGGTCAACGGAATACGCGCCCACCGAAACCGAATTCTCCTGGAACAGGCGGCTATTACC
ACCACACCTCGTAATAACCTTAATCCCCGTAGTTGGCCCGCTGCCCTGGTGTACCAGGAAAGTCCCGCTC
CCACCACTGTGGTACTTCCCAGAGACGCCCAGGCCGAAGTTCAGATGACTAACTCAGGGGCGCAGCTTGC
GGGCGGCTTTCGTCACAGGGTGCGGTCGCCCGGGCAGGGTATAACTCACCTGACAATCAGAGGGCGAGGT
ATTCAGCTCAACGACGAGTCGGTGAGCTCCTCGCTTGGTCTCCGTCCGGACGGGACATTTCAGATCGGCG
GCGCCGGCCGCTCTTCATTCACGCCTCGTCAGGCAATCCTAACTCTGCAGACCTCGTCCTCTGAGCCGCG
CTCTGGAGGCATTGGAACTCTGCAATTTATTGAGGAGTTTGTGCCATCGGTCTACTTTAACCCCTTCTCG
GGACCTCCCGGCCACTATCCGGATCAATTTATTCCTAACTTTGACGCGGTAAAGGACTCGGCGGACGGCT
ACGACTGAATGTTAAGTGGAGAGGCAGAGCAACTGCGCCTGAAACACCTGGTCCACTGTCGCCGCCACAA
GTGCTTTGCCCGCGACTCCGGTGAGTTTTGCTACTTTGAATTGCCCGAGGATCATATCGAGGGCCCGGCG
CACGGCGTCCGGCTTACCGCCCAGGGAGAGCTTGCCCGTAGCCTGATTCGGGAGTTTACCCAGCGCCCCC
TGCTAGTTGAGCGGGACAGGGGACCCTGTGTTCTCACTGTGATTTGCAACTGTCCTAACCCTGGATTACA
TCAAGATCCTCTAGTTAATTAACTAGAGTACCCGGGGATCTTATTCCCTTTAACTAATAAAAAAAAATAA
TAAAGCATCACTTACTTAAAATCAGTTAGCAAATTTCTGTCCAGTTTATTCAGCAGCACCTCCTTGCCCT
CCTCCCAGCTCTGGTATTGCAGCTTCCTCCTGGCTGCAAACTTTCTCCACAATCTAAATGGAATGTCAGT
TTCCTCCTGTTCCTGTCCATCCGCACCCACTATCTTCATGTTGTTGCAGATGAAGCGCGCAAGACCGTCT
GAAGATACCTTCAACCCCGTGTATCCATATGACACGGAAACCGGTCCTCCAACTGTGCCTTTTCTTACTC
CTCCCTTTGTATCCCCCAATGGGTTTCAAGAGAGTCCCCCTGGGGTACTCTCTTTGCGCCTATCCGAACC
TCTAGTTACCTCCAATGGCATGCTTGCGCTCAAAATGGGCAACGGCCTCTCTCTGGACGAGGCCGGCAAC
CTTACCTCCCAAAATGTAACCACTGTGAGCCCACCTCTCAAAAAAACCAAGTCAAACATAAACCTGGAAA
TATCTGCACCCCTCACAGTTACCTCAGAAGCCCTAACTGTGGCTGCCGCCGCACCTCTAATGGTCGCGGG
CAACACACTCACCATGCAATCACAGGCCCCGCTAACCGTGCACGACTCCAAACTTAGCATTGCCACCCAA
GGACCCCTCACAGTGTCAGAAGGAAAGCTAGCCCTGCAAACATCAGGCCCCCTCACCACCACCGATAGCA
GTACCCTTACTATCACTGCCTCACCCCCTCTAACTACTGCCACTGGTAGCTTGGGCATTGACTTGAAAGA
GCCCATTTATACACAAAATGGAAAACTAGGACTAAAGTACGGGGCTCCTTTGCATGTAACAGACGACCTA
AACACTTTGACCGTAGCAACTGGTCCAGGTGTGACTATTAATAATACTTCCTTGCAAACTAAAGTTACTG
GAGCCTTGGGTTTTGATTCACAAGGCAATATGCAACTTAATGTAGCAGGAGGACTAAGGATTGATTCTCA
AAACAGACGCCTTATACTTGATGTTAGTTATCCGTTTGATGCTCAAAACCAACTAAATCTAAGACTAGGA
CAGGGCCCTCTTTTTATAAACTCAGCCCACAACTTGGATATTAACTACAACAAAGGCCTTTACTTGTTTA
CAGCTTCAAACAATTCCAAAAAGCTTGAGGTTAACCTAAGCACTGCCAAGGGGTTGATGTTTGACGCTAC
AGCCATAGCCATTAATGCAGGAGATGGGCTTGAATTTGGTTCACCTAATGCACCAAACACAAATCCCCTC
AAAACAAAAATTGGCCATGGCCTAGAATTTGATTCAAACAAGGCTATGGTTCCTAAACTAGGAACTGGCC
TTAGTTTTGACAGCACAGGTGCCATTACAGTAGGAAACAAAAATAATGATAAGCTAACTTTGTGGACCAC
ACCAGCTCCATCTCCTAACTGTAGACTAAATGCAGAGAAAGATGCTAAACTCACTTTGGTCTTAACAAAA
TGTGGCAGTCAAATACTTGCTACAGTTTCAGTTTTGGCTGTTAAAGGCAGTTTGGCTCCAATATCTGGAA
CAGTTCAAAGTGCTCATCTTATTATAAGATTTGACGAAAATGGAGTGCTACTAAACAATTCCTTCCTGGA
CCCAGAATATTGGAACTTTAGAAATGGAGATCTTACTGAAGGCACAGCCTATACAAACGCTGTTGGATTT
ATGCCTAACCTATCAGCTTATCCAAAATCTCACGGTAAAACTGCCAAAAGTAACATTGTCAGTCAAGTTT
ACTTAAACGGAGACAAAACTAAACCTGTAACACTAACCATTACACTAAACGGTACACAGGAAACAGGAGA
CACAACTCCAAGTGCATACTCTATGTCATTTTCATGGGACTGGTCTGGCCACAACTACATTAATGAAATA
TTTGCCACATCCTCTTACACTTTTTCATACATTGCCCAAGAATAAAGAATCGTTTGTGTTATGTTTCAAC
GTGTTTATTTTTCAATTGCAGAAAATTTCAAGTCATTTTTCATTCAGTAGTATAGCCCCACCACCACATA
GCTTATACAGATCACCGTACCTTAATCAAACTCACAGAACCCTAGTATTCAACCTGCCACCTCCCTCCCA
ACACACAGAGTACACAGTCCTTTCTCCCCGGCTGGCCTTAAAAAGCATCATATCATGGGTAACAGACATA
TTCTTAGGTGTTATATTCCACACGGTTTCCTGTCGAGCCAAACGCTCATCAGTGATATTAATAAACTCCC
CGGGCAGCTCACTTAAGTTCATGTCGCTGTCCAGCTGCTGAGCCACAGGCTGCTGTCCAACTTGCGGTTG
CTTAACGGGCGGCGAAGGAGAAGTCCACGCCTACATGGGGGTAGAGTCATAATCGTGCATCAGGATAGGG
CGGTGGTGCTGCAGCAGCGCGCGAATAAACTGCTGCCGCCGCCGCTCCGTCCTGCAGGAATACAACATGG
CAGTGGTCTCCTCAGCGATGATTCGCACCGCCCGCAGCATAAGGCGCCTTGTCCTCCGGGCACAGCAGCG
CACCCTGATCTCACTTAAATCAGCACAGTAACTGCAGCACAGCACCACAATATTGTTCAAAATCCCACAG
TGCAAGGCGCTGTATCCAAAGCTCATGGCGGGGACCACAGAACCCACGTGGCCATCATACCACAAGCGCA
GGTAGATTAAGTGGCGACCCCTCATAAACACGCTGGACATAAACATTACCTCTTTTGGCATGTTGTAATT
CACCACCTCCCGGTACCATATAAACCTCTGATTAAACATGGCGCCATCCACCACCATCCTAAACCAGCTG
GCCAAAACCTGCCCGCCGGCTATACACTGCAGGGAACCGGGACTGGAACAATGACAGTGGAGAGCCCAGG
ACTCGTAACCATGGATCATCATGCTCGTCATGATATCAATGTTGGCACAACACAGGCACACGTGCATACA
CTTCCTCAGGATTACAAGCTCCTCCCGCGTTAGAACCATATCCCAGGGAACAACCCATTCCTGAATCAGC
GTAAATCCCACACTGCAGGGAAGACCTCGCACGTAACTCACGTTGTGCATTGTCAAAGTGTTACATTCGG
GCAGCAGCGGATGATCCTCCAGTATGGTAGCGCGGGTTTCTGTCTCAAAAGGAGGTAGACGATCCCTACT
GTACGGAGTGCGCCGAGACAACCGAGATCGTGTTGGTCGTAGTGTCATGCCAAATGGAACGCCGGACGTA
GTCATATTTCCTGAAGCAAAACCAGGTGCGGGCGTGACAAACAGATCTGCGTCTCCGGTCTCGCCGCTTA
GATCGCTCTGTGTAGTAGTTGTAGTATATCCACTCTCTCAAAGCATCCAGGCGCCCCCTGGCTTCGGGTT
CTATGTAAACTCCTTCATGCGCCGCTGCCCTGATAACATCCACCACCGCAGAATAAGCCACACCCAGCCA
ACCTACACATTCGTTCTGCGAGTCACACACGGGAGGAGCGGGAAGAGCTGGAAGAACCATGTTTTTTTTT
TATTCCAAAAGATTATCCAAAACCTCAAAATGAAGATCTATTAAGTGAACGCGCTCCCCTCCGGTGGCGT
GGTCAAACTCTACAGCCAAAGAACAGATAATGGCATTTGTAAGATGTTGCACAATGGCTTCCAAAAGGCA
AACGGCCCTCACGTCCAAGTGGACGTAAAGGCTAAACCCTTCAGGGTGAATCTCCTCTATAAACATTCCA
GCACCTTCAACCATGCCCAAATAATTCTCATCTCGCCACCTTCTCAATATATCTCTAAGCAAATCCCGAA
TATTAAGTCCGGCCATTGTAAAAATCTGCTCCAGAGCGCCCTCCACCTTCAGCCTCAAGCAGCGAATCAT
GATTGCAAAAATTCAGGTTCCTCACAGACCTGTATAAGATTCAAAAGCGGAACATTAACAAAAATACCGC
GATCCCGTAGGTCCCTTCGCAGGGCCAGCTGAACATAATCGTGCAGGTCTGCACGGACCAGCGCGGCCAC
TTCCCCGCCAGGAACCATGACAAAAGAACCCACACTGATTATGACACGCATACTCGGAGCTATGCTAACC
AGCGTAGCCCCGATGTAAGCTTGTTGCATGGGCGGCGATATAAAATGCAAGGTGCTGCTCAAAAAATCAG
GCAAAGCCTCGCGCAAAAAAGAAAGCACATCGTAGTCATGCTCATGCAGATAAAGGCAGGTAAGCTCCGG
AACCACCACAGAAAAAGACACCATTTTTCTCTCAAACATGTCTGCGGGTTTCTGCATAAACACAAAATAA
AATAACAAAAAAACATTTAAACATTAGAAGCCTGTCTTACAACAGGAAAAACAACCCTTATAAGCATAAG
ACGGACTACGGCCATGCCGGCGTGACCGTAAAAAAACTGGTCACCGTGATTAAAAAGCACCACCGACAGC
TCCTCGGTCATGTCCGGAGTCATAATGTAAGACTCGGTAAACACATCAGGTTGATTCACATCGGTCAGTG
CTAAAAAGCGACCGAAATAGCCCGGGGGAATACATACCCGCAGGCGTAGAGACAACATTACAGCCCCCAT
AGGAGGTATAACAAAATTAATAGGAGAGAAAAACACATAAACACCTGAAAAACCCTCCTGCCTAGGCAAA
ATAGCACCCTCCCGCTCCAGAACAACATACAGCGCTTCCACAGCGGCAGCCATAACAGTCAGCCTTACCA
GTAAAAAAGAAAACCTATTAAAAAAACACCACTCGACACGGCACCAGCTCAATCAGTCACAGTGTAAAAA
AGGGCCAAGTGCAGAGCGAGTATATATAGGACTAAAAAATGACGTAACGGTTAAAGTCCACAAAAAACAC
CCAGAAAACCGCACGCGAACCTACGCCCAGAAACGAAAGCCAAAAAACCCACAACTTCCTCAAATCGTCA
CTTCCGTTTTCCCACGTTACGTCACTTCCCATTTTAAGAAAACTACAATTCCCAACACATACAAGTTACT
CCGCCCTAAAACCTACGTCACCCGCCCCGTTCCCACGCCCCGCGCCACGTCACAAACTCCACCCCCTCAT
TATCATATTGGCTTCAATCCAAAATAAGGTATATTATTGATGATTATTTTGGATTGAAGCCAATATGATA
ATGAGGGGGTGGAGTTTGTGACGTGGCGCGGGGCGTGGGAACGGGGCGGGTGACGTAGTAGTGTGGCGGA
AGTGTGATGTTGCAAGTGTGGCGGAACACATGTAAGCGACGGATGTGGCAAAAGTGACGTTTTTGGTGTG
CGCCGGATCCACAGGACGGGTGTGGTCGCCATGATCGCGTAGTCGATAGTGGCTCCAAGTAGCGAAGCGA
GCAGGACTGGGCGGCGGCCAAAGCGGTCGGACAGTGCTCCGAGAACGGGTGCGCATAGAAATTGCATCAA
CGCATATAGCGCTAGCAGCACGCCATAGTGACTGGCGATGCTGTCGGAATGGACGATATCCCGCAAGAGG
CCCGGCAGTACCGGCATAACCAAGCCTATGCCTACAGCATCCAGGGTGACGGTGCCGAGGATGACGATGA
GCGCATTGTTAGATTTCATACACGGTGCCTGACTGCGTTAGCAATTTAACTGTGATAAACTACCGCATTA
AAGCTTATCGATGATAAGCTGTCAAACATGAGAATTCTTGAAGACGAAAGGGCCTCGTGATACGCCTATT
TTTATAGGTTAATGTCATGATAATAATGGTTTCTTAGACGTCAGGTGGCACTTTTCGGGGAAATGTGCGC
GGAACCCCTATTTGTTTATTTTTCTAAATACATTCAAATATGTATCCGCTCATGAGACAATAACCCTGAT
AAATGCTTCAATAATATTGAAAAAGGAAGAGTATGAGTATTCAACATTTCCGTGTCGCCCTTATTCCCTT
TTTTGCGGCATTTTGCCTTCCTGTTTTTGCTCACCCAGAAACGCTGGTGAAAGTAAAAGATGCTGAAGAT
CAGTTGGGTGCACGAGTGGGTTACATCGAACTGGATCTCAACAGCGGTAAGATCCTTGAGAGTTTTCGCC
CCGAAGAACGTTTTCCAATGATGAGCACTTTTAAAGTTCTGCTATGTGGCGCGGTATTATCCCGTATTGA
CGCCGGGCAAGAGCAACTCGGTCGCCGCATACACTATTCTCAGAATGACTTGGTTGAGTACTCACCAGTC
ACAGAAAAGCATCTTACGGATGGCATGACAGTAAGAGAATTATGCAGTGCTGCCATAACCATGAGTGATA
ACACTGCGGCCAACTTACTTCTGACAACGATCGGAGGACCGAAGGAGCTAACCGCTTTTTTGCACAACAT
GGGGGATCATGTAACTCGCCTTGATCGTTGGGAACCGGAGCTGAATGAAGCCATACCAAACGACGAGCGT
GACACCACGATGCCTGTAGCAATGGCAACAACGTTGCGCAAACTATTAACTGGCGAACTACTTACTCTAG
CTTCCCGGCAACAATTAATAGACTGGATGGAGGCGGATAAAGTTGCAGGACCACTTCTGCGCTCGGCCCT
TCCGGCTGGCTGGTTTATTGCTGATAAATCTGGAGCCGGTGAGCGTGGGTCTCGCGGTATCATTGCAGCA
CTGGGGCCAGATGGTAAGCCCTCCCGTATCGTAGTTATCTACACGACGGGGAGTCAGGCAACTATGGATG
AACGAAATAGACAGATCGCTGAGATAGGTGCCTCACTGATTAAGCATTGGTAACTGTCAGACCAAGTTTA
CTCATATATACTTTAGATTGATTTAAAACTTCATTTTTAATTTAAAAGGATCTAGGTGAAGATCCTTTTT
GATAATCTCATGACCCAAATCCCTTAACGTGAGTTTTCGTTCCACTGAGCGTCAGACCCCGTAGAAAAGA
TCAAAGGATCTTCTTGAGATCCTTTTTTTCTGCGCGTAATCTGCTGCTTGCAAACAAAAAAACCACCGCT
ACCAGCGGTGGTTTGTTTGCCGGATCAAGAGCTACCAACTCTTTTTCCGAAGGTAACTGGCTTCAGCAGA
GCGCAGATACCAAATACTGTTCTTCTAGTGTAGCCGTAGTTAGGCCACCACTTCAAGAACTCTGTAGCAC
CGCCTACATACCTCGCTCTGCTAATCCTGTTACCAGTGGCTGCTGCCAGTGGCGATAAGTCGTGTCTTAC
CGGGTTGGACTCAAGACGATAGTTACCGGATAAGGCGCAGCGGTCGGGCTGAACGGGGGGTTCGTGCACA
CAGCCCAGCTTGGAGCGAACGACCTACACCGAACTGAGATACCTACAGCGTGAGCTATGAGAAAGCGCCA
CGCTTCCCGAAGGGAGAAAGGCGGACAGGTATCCGGTAAGCGGCAGGGTCGGAACAGGAGAGCGCACGAG
GGAGCTTCCAGGGGGAAACGCCTGGTATCTTTATAGTCCTGTCGGGTTTCGCCACCTCTGACTTGAGCGT
CGATTTTTGTGATGCTCGTCAGGGGGGCGGAGCCTATGGAAAAACGCCAGCAACGCGGCCTTTTTACGGT
TCCTGGCCTTTTGCTGGCCTTTTGCTCACATGTTCTTTCCTGCGTTATCCCCTGATTCTGTGGATAACCG
TATTACCGCCTTTGAGTGAGCTGATACCGCTCGCCGCAGCCGAACGACCGAGCGCAGCGAGTCAGTGAGC
GAGGAAGCGGAAGAGCGCCCAATACGCAAACCGCCTCTCCCCGCGCGTTGGCCGATTCATTAATGCAGCT
GGCACGACAGGTTTCCCGACTGGAAAGCGGGCAGTGAGCGCAACGCAATTAATGTGAGTTAGCTCACTCA
TTAGGCACCCCAGGCTTTACACTTTATGCTTCCGGCTCGTATGTTGTGTGGAATTGTGAGCGGATAACAA
TTTCACACAGGAAACAGCTATGACCATGATTACGCCAAGCGCGCAATTAACCCTCACTAAAGGGAACAAA
AGCTGGAGCTCCACCGCGGTGGCGGCCGCTCTAGAACTAGTGGATCCCCCGGGCTGCAGGAATTCGATAT
CAAGCTTATCGATACCGTCGACAGAAGCACCATGTCCTTGGGTCCGGCCTGCTGAATGCGCAGGCGGTCG
GCCATGCCCCAGGCTTCGTTTTGACATCGGCGCAGGTCTTTGTAGTAGTCTTGCATGAGCCTTTCTACCG
GCACTTCTTCTTCTCCTTCCTCTTGTCCTGCATCTCTTGCATCTATCGCTGCGGCGGCGGCGGAGTTTGG
CCGTAGGTGGCGCCCTCTTCCTCCCATGCGTGTGACCCCGAAGCCCCTCATCGGCTGAAGCAGGGCTAGG
TCGGCGACAACGCGCTCGGCTAATATGGCCTGCTGCACCTGCGTGAGGGTAGACTGGAAGTCATCCATGT
CCACAAAGCGGTGGTATGCGCCCGTGTTGATGGTGTAAGTGCAGTTGGCCATAACGGACCAGTTAACGGT
CTGGTGACCCGGCTGCGAGAGCTCGGTGTACCTGAGACGCGAGTAAGCCCTCGAGTCAAATACGTAGTCG
TTGCAAGTCCGCACCAGGTACTGGTATCCCACCAAAAAGTGCGGCGGCGGCTGGCGGTAGAGGGGCCAGC
GTAGGGTGGCCGGGGCTCCGGGGGCGAGATCTTCCAACATAAGGCGATGATATCCGTAGATGTACCTGGA
CATCCAGGTGATGCCGGCGGCGGTGGTGGAGGCGCGCGGAAAGTCGCGGACGCGGTTCCAGATGTTGCGC
AGCGGCAAAAAGTGCTCCATGGTCGGGACGCTCTGGCCGGTCAGGCGCGCGCAATCGTTGACGCTCTAGC
GTGCAAAAGGAGAGCCTGTAAGCGGGCACTCTTCCGTGGTCTGGTGGATAAATTCGCAAGGGTATCATGG
CGGACGACCGGGGTTCGAGCCCCGTATCCGGCCGTCCGCCGTGATCCATGCGGTTACCGCCCGCGTGTCG
AACCCAGGTGTGCGACGTCAGACAACGGGGGAGTGCTCCTTTTGGCTTCCTTCCAGGCGCGGCGGCTGCT
GCGCTAGCTTTTTTGGCCACTGGCCGCGCGCAGCGTAAGCGGTTAGGCTGGAAAGCGAAAGCATTAAGTG
GCTCGCTCCCTGTAGCCGGAGGGTTATTTTCCAAGGGTTGAGTCGCGGGACCCCCGGTTCGAGTCTCGGA
CCGAGACTGGGGGCGTACACTGGATGGCCTTTGCCTGGAACCCGCACTCAAAAACATGCTACCTCTTTGA
GCCCTTTGGCTTTTCTGACCAGCGACTCAAGCAGGTTTACCAGTTTGAGTACGAGTCACTCCTGCGCCGT
AGCGCCATTGCTTCTTCCCCCGACCGCTGTATAACGCTGGAAAAGTCCACCCAAAGCGTACAGGGGCCCA
ACTCGGCCGCCTGTGGACTATTCTGCTGCATGTTTCTCCACGCCTTTGCCAACTGGCCCCAAACTCCCAT
GGATCACAACCCCACCATGAACCTTATTACCGGGGTACCCAACTCCATGCTCAACAGTCCCCAGGTACAG
CCCACCCTGCGTCGCAACCAGGAACAGCTCTACAGCTTCCTGGAGCGCCACTCGCCCTACTTCCGCAGCC
ACAGTGCGCAGATTAGGAGCGCCACTTCTTTTTGTCACTTGAAAAACATGTAAAAATAATGTACTAGAGA
CACTTTCAATAAAGGCAAATGCTTTTATTTGTACACTCTCGGGTGATTATTTACCCCCACCCTTGCCGTC
TGCGCCGTTTAAAAATCAAAGGGGTTCTGCCGCGCATCGCTATGCGCCACTGGCAGGGACACGTTGCGAT
ACTGGTGTTTAGTGCTCCACTTAAACTCAGGCACAACCATCCGCGGCAGCTCGGTGAAGTTTTCACTCCA
CAGGCTGCGCACCATCACCAACGCGTTTAGCAGGTCGGGCGCCGATATCTTGAAGTCGCAGTTGGGGCCT
CCGCCCTGCGCGCGCGAGTTGCGATACACAGGGTTGCAGCACTGGAACACTATCAGCGCCGGGTGGTGCA
CGCTGGCCAGCACGCTCTTGTCGGAGATCAGATCCGCGTCCAGGTCCTCCGCGTTGCTCAGGGCGAACGG
AGTCAACTTTGGTAGCTGCCTTCCCAAAAAGGGCGCGTGCCCAGGCTTTGAGTTGCACTCGCACCGTAGT
GGCATCAAAAGGTGACCGTGCCCGGTCTGGGCGTTAGGATACAGCGCCTGCATAAAAGCCTTGATCTGCT
TAAAAGCCACCTGAGCCTTTGCGCCTTCAGAGAAGAACATGCCGCAAGACTTGCCGGAAAACTGATTGGC
CGGACAGGCCGCGTCGTGCACGCAGCACCTTGCGTCGGTGTTGGAGATCTGCACCACATTTCGGCCCCAC
CGGTTCTTCACGATCTTGGCCTTGCTAGACTGCTCCTTCAGCGCGCGCTGCCCGTTTTCGCTCGTCACAT
CCATTTCAATCACGTGCTCCTTATTTATCATAATGCTTCCGTGTAGACACTTAAGCTCGCCTTCGATCTC
AGCGCAGCGGTGCAGCCACAACGCGCAGCCCGTGGGCTCGTGATGCTTGTAGGTCACCTCTGCAAACGAC
TGCAGGTACGCCTGCAGGAATCGCCCCATCATCGTCACAAAGGTCTTGTTGCTGGTGAAGGTCAGCTGCA
ACCCGCGGTGCTCCTCGTTCAGCCAGGTCTTGCATACGGCCGCCAGAGCTTCCACTTGGTCAGGCAGTAG
TTTGAAGTTCGCCTTTAGATCGTTATCCACGTGGTACTTGTCCATCAGCGCGCGCGCAGCCTCCATGCCC
TTCTCCCACGCAGACACGATCGGCACACTCAGCGGGTTCATCACCGTAATTTCACTTTCCGCTTCGCTGG
GCTCTTCCTCTTCCTCTTGCGTCCGCATACCACGCGCCACTGGGTCGTCTTCATTCAGCCGCCGCACTGT
GCGCTTACCTCCTTTGCCATGCTTGATTAGCACCGGTGGGTTGCTGAAACCCACCATTTGTAGCGCCACA
TCTTCTCTTTCTTCCTCGCTGTCCACGATTACCTCTGGTGATGGCGGGCGCTCGGGCTTGGGAGAAGGGC
GCTTCTTTTTCTTCTTGGG
Features (pLannotate 1.2.2; 29 found; start..end, strand, type, name):
    278..2698    +  CDS            L4: SHUT_ADE05 - Experimental evidence at protein level: Swiss-Prot protein existence level 1. Protein that inhibits host translation while promoting late viral translation by ribosome shunting. Blocks host cap-dependent translation by binding to eIF4G, displacing MKNK1 from cap initiation complexes and preventing EIF4E phosphorylation. Binds to the tripartite leader sequence of viral late mRNAs and recruits host eIF4G, PABPC1/poly-A binding protein and 40S ribosomes subunits on viral mRNAs, allowing ribosome shunting and efficient translation of late viral mRNAs even though conventional translati
   2911..3294    +  CDS            SF33K_ADE02 (fragment): Experimental evidence at protein level: Swiss-Prot protein existence level 1. Probably functions as the small terminase that is part of the molecular motor that translocates genomic DNA in empty capsid during DNA packaging. This motor is located at a unique vertex and comprises at least the IVa2 ATPase, the small terminase 33K and probably a portal. Forms a ring-like structure of about 17 nm in which genomic DNA is translocated into the capsid. Stimulates IVa2 ATPase activity in the presence of the viral genome. Once the DNA is packaged, the terminase detaches: the 33K protein is present in th
   3385..4065    +  CDS            L4: CAP8_ADE02 - Experimental evidence at protein level: Swiss-Prot protein existence level 1. [Hexon-linking protein-C]: Structural component of the virion that acts as a cement protein on the capsid interior and which glue the peripentonal hexons and group-of-nine hexons together. From Human adenovirus C serotype 2 (HAdV-2) (Human adenovirus 2).
   4069..4347    +  CDS            E312_ADE02 (fragment): Experimental evidence at protein level: Swiss-Prot protein existence level 1. From Human adenovirus C serotype 2 (HAdV-2) (Human adenovirus 2).
   4425..4589    -  CDS            UXP_ADE05 (fragment): Experimental evidence at transcript level: Swiss-Prot protein existence level 2. Might play a role in viral replication since it is associated with viral replication centers. Seems to have an effect on DBP localization. From Human adenovirus C serotype 5 (HAdV-5) (Human adenovirus 5).
   4600..6342    +  CDS            SPIKE_ADE05: Experimental evidence at protein level: Swiss-Prot protein existence level 1. Forms spikes that protrude from each vertex of the icosahedral capsid. Interacts with host coxsackievirus and adenovirus receptor CXADR located at the cell tight junctions to provide virion initial attachment to target cell. The fiber protein binds to CXADR with a higher affinity than CXADR binds to itself, thereby blocking the cell-cell adhesion function of CXADR dimers and leading to local disruption of the tight junction. Fiber protein present on neo- synthesized particles may thus disrupt the junctional integrity
   6475..6552    -  CDS            E417_ADE03: Protein predicted: Swiss-Prot protein existence level 4. From Human adenovirus B serotype 3 (HAdV-3) (Human adenovirus 3).
   6754..7635    -  CDS            E434_ADE02: Experimental evidence at protein level: Swiss-Prot protein existence level 1. Plays a major role to prevent cellular inhibition of viral genome replication by nuclear bodies. Assembles an SCF-like E3 ubiquitin ligase complex based on the cellular proteins ELOB, ELOC, CUL5 and RBX1, in cooperation with viral E1B-55K. This viral RING-type ligase ubiquitinates cellular substrates prior to proteasomal degradation: p53/TP53, LIG4, MRE11-RAD50-NBS1 (MRN) complex, ITGA3, DAXX and BLM. From Human adenovirus C serotype 2 (HAdV-2) (Human adenovirus 2).
   7913..8260    -  CDS            E411_ADE05: Experimental evidence at protein level: Swiss-Prot protein existence level 1. From Human adenovirus C serotype 5 (HAdV-5) (Human adenovirus 5).
   8260..8649    -  CDS            E4RF2_ADE02: Protein predicted: Swiss-Prot protein existence level 4. From Human adenovirus C serotype 2 (HAdV-2) (Human adenovirus 2).
   8700..9083    -  CDS            E4RF1_ADE02: Experimental evidence at protein level: Swiss-Prot protein existence level 1. May modulate tight-junctions functions of infected cells through interactions with PDZ proteins. E4 ORF1 has ben show for Adenovirus 9 to interact with protein involved in tight junction regulation. May play a role in mTOR activation by activating PI3- kinase, thus overriding cellular checkpoint for translation. From Human adenovirus C serotype 2 (HAdV-2) (Human adenovirus 2).
   9393..9494    -  repeat_region  ITR: inverted terminal repeat of human adenovirus serotype 5 inverted
   9494..9578    +  repeat_region  ITR (fragment): inverted terminal repeat of human adenovirus serotype 5 inverted
   9665..9959    -  CDS            TcR (fragment): tetracycline efflux protein; tet; confers resistance to tetracycline
  10007..10035   -  promoter       tet promoter: E. coli promoter for tetracycline efflux protein gene
  10148..10252   +  promoter       AmpR promoter: bla
  10253..11113   +  CDS            AmpR: β-lactamase; bla; confers resistance to ampicillin, carbenicillin, and related antibiotics
  11284..11872   +  rep_origin     ori: high-copy-number ColE1/pMB1/pBR322/pUC origin of replication
  12055..12147   +  CDS            lacI (fragment): lac repressor; lacI; The lac repressor binds to the lac operator to inhibit transcription in E. coli. This inhibition can be relieved by adding lactose or isopropyl-β-D-thiogalactopyranoside (IPTG).
  12160..12181   +  protein_bind   CAP binding site: CAP binding activates transcription in the presence of cAMP. E. coli catabolite activator protein
  12196..12226   +  promoter       lac promoter: promoter for the E. coli lac operon
  12230..12252   +  protein_bind   lac operator (fragment): The lac repressor binds to the lac operator to inhibit transcription in E. coli. This inhibition can be relieved by adding lactose or isopropyl-β-D-thiogalactopyranoside (IPTG). lac repressor encoded by lacI
  12295..12313   +  promoter       T3 promoter: promoter for bacteriophage T3 RNA polymerase
  12326..12412   +  misc_feature   MCS (fragment): pBluescript multiple cloning site
  12403..13155   -  CDS            PTP (fragment): TERM_ADE05 - Experimental evidence at protein level: Swiss-Prot protein existence level 1. Protein covalently bound to the viral DNA that acts as a primer for viral genomic replication by DNA strand displacement. Assembles on the viral origin of replication in an initiation complex with viral polymerase, DBP, host NFIA and host POU2F1/OCT1. During initiation, the polymerase covalently couples the first dCTP with Ser- 580 of pTP. The terminal protein stimulates the template activity over 20 fold compared to protein-free templates. Neo-synthesized viral genomes are linked to two preterminal prot
  13184..13340   +  ncRNA          VA: Accession: RF00102 - VA RNA
  13321..13545   -  CDS            Y121_ADE02 (fragment): Protein predicted: Swiss-Prot protein existence level 4. From Human adenovirus C serotype 2 (HAdV-2) (Human adenovirus 2).
  13513..13980   +  CDS            L3 (fragment): PRO_ADE02 - Experimental evidence at protein level: Swiss-Prot protein existence level 1. Cleaves viral precursor proteins (pTP, pIIIa, pVI, pVII, pVIII, and pX) inside newly assembled particles giving rise to mature virions. Protease complexed to its cofactor slides along the viral DNA to specifically locate and cleave the viral precursors. Mature virions have a weakened organization compared to the unmature virions, thereby facilitating subsequent uncoating. Without maturation, the particle lacks infectivity and is unable to uncoat. Late in adenovirus infection, in the cytoplasm, may partici
  14082..249     -  CDS            DBP (across the origin): DNB2_ADE05 - Experimental evidence at protein level: Swiss-Prot protein existence level 1. Plays a role in the elongation phase of viral strand displacement replication by unwinding the template in an ATP- independent fashion, employing its capacity to form multimers. Also enhances the rate of initiation. Released from template upon second strand synthesis. Assembles in complex with viral pTP, viral pol, host NFIA and host POU2F1/OCT1 on viral origin of replication. Covers the whole ssDNA genome during synthesis. The complementary strand synthesis induces its relese from DNA template. May inhi
