[The description below was written by a language model from this plasmid's Addgene catalogue record and pLannotate feature annotations shown in this document.]
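Description:
pFdelta6 is a 15.4 kb adenoviral helper plasmid used to supply, in trans, the adenovirus functions that adeno-associated virus needs to replicate in mammalian producer cells. The catalogue lists the backbone as pAAV and the insert species as AAV-2. The annotated sequence, however, contains no AAV ITRs, rep or cap. Every viral feature detected is from human adenovirus C (serotypes 2 and 5), so the plasmid is a helper component rather than an AAV transfer vector. In bacteria it is maintained by a high-copy ColE1/pUC-type origin and selected with ampicillin through the bla gene. Remnants of earlier cloning vectors are also present: a tetracycline-resistance fragment with its promoter, a lacI fragment, the lac promoter/operator, a T3 promoter and part of a pBluescript polylinker.

The payload is a set of contiguous adenoviral genomic segments that appear to rely on native viral regulatory sequences, since no heterologous mammalian promoter is annotated. These segments include the E2A DNA-binding protein (DBP, spanning the numbering origin), the E4 region (ORF1, ORF2, ORF3 and the 34K ORF6 protein, which helps counter host restriction of viral replication) and the VA RNA. These three are the classical helper functions for AAV production. Carried along with them are L4 genes (the 100K shutoff protein, a 33K fragment and pVIII), the fiber (spike) gene, and fragments of E3 12.5K, UXP, the L3 protease and the preterminal protein. An adenovirus 5 ITR lies next to a second, partial and oppositely oriented copy. No E1 genes are annotated. In typical use, a helper of this type is co-transfected with an ITR-flanked transfer plasmid and a rep/cap plasmid to package recombinant AAV without infectious adenovirus.
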