Addgene plasmid #232172: pFdelta6
Purpose: Expression of Adenoviral Helper Proteins for replication
Depositing lab: Michael Wehr. Depositing organization: Klinikum der Ludwig Maximilians-Universitaet Muenchen.
Backbone
  Vector backbone: pAAV
  Vector type: Mammalian Expression, AAV
Growth in bacteria
  Bacterial resistance: Ampicillin, 100 μg/mL
  Growth temperature: 37°C
  Growth strain: NEB Stable
  Copy number: High Copy
Gene/Insert
  Gene/Insert name: DBP, L3, E3, E4, SPIKE_AD
  Species: Adeno-asscociated virus-2
  Cloning method: Unknown
Terms and licenses: Academic/Nonprofit Terms; Industry Terms: Not Available to Industry
How to cite: pFdelta6 was a gift from Michael Wehr (Addgene plasmid # 232172 ; http://n2t.net/addgene:232172 ; RRID:Addgene_232172)
